>Addgene plasmid #62750 | mEmerald Talin-H-18 | addgene full sequence | sequence record 323960 | Addgene NGS Result
ATATGGAGTTCCGCGTTACATAACTTACGGTAAATGGCCCGCCTGGCTGACCGCCCAACGACCCCCGCCC
ATTGACGTCAATAATGACGTATGTTCCCATAGTAACGCCAATAGGGACTTTCCATTGACGTCAATGGGTG
GAGTATTTACGGTAAACTGCCCACTTGGCAGTACATCAAGTGTATCATATGCCAAGTACGCCCCCTATTG
ACGTCAATGACGGTAAATGGCCCGCCTGGCATTATGCCCAGTACATGACCTTATGGGACTTTCCTACTTG
GCAGTACATCTACGTATTAGTCATCGCTATTACCATGGTGATGCGGTTTTGGCAGTACATCAATGGGCGT
GGATAGCGGTTTGACTCACGGGGATTTCCAAGTCTCCACCCCATTGACGTCAATGGGAGTTTGTTTTGGC
ACCAAAATCAACGGGACTTTCCAAAATGTCGTAACAACTCCGCCCCATTGACGCAAATGGGCGGTAGGCG
TGTACGGTGGGAGGTCTATATAAGCAGAGCTGGTTTAGTGAACCGTCAGATCCGCTAGCGCTACCGGTCG
CCACCATGGTGAGCAAGGGCGAGGAGCTGTTCACCGGGGTGGTGCCCATCCTGGTCGAGCTGGACGGCGA
CGTAAACGGCCACAAGTTCAGCGTGTCCGGCGAGGGCGAGGGCGATGCCACCTACGGCAAGCTGACCCTG
AAGTTCATCTGCACCACCGGCAAGCTGCCCGTGCCCTGGCCCACCCTCGTGACCACCTTGACCTACGGCG
TGCAGTGCTTCGCCCGCTACCCCGACCACATGAAGCAGCACGACTTCTTCAAGTCCGCCATGCCCGAAGG
CTACGTCCAGGAGCGCACCATCTTCTTCAAGGACGACGGCAACTACAAGACCCGCGCCGAGGTGAAGTTC
GAGGGCGACACCCTGGTGAACCGCATCGAGCTGAAGGGCATCGACTTCAAGGAGGACGGCAACATCCTGG
GGCACAAGCTGGAGTACAACTACAACAGCCACAAGGTCTATATCACCGCCGACAAGCAGAAGAACGGCAT
CAAGGTGAACTTCAAGACCCGCCACAACATCGAGGACGGCAGCGTGCAGCTCGCCGACCACTACCAGCAG
AACACCCCCATCGGCGACGGCCCCGTGCTGCTGCCCGACAACCACTACCTGAGCACCCAGTCCAAGCTGA
GCAAAGACCCCAACGAGAAGCGCGATCACATGGTCCTGCTGGAGTTCGTGACCGCCGCCGGGATCACTCT
CGGCATGGACGAGCTGTACAAGTCCGGACTCAGATCTCGAGCTCAAGCTAGCTTCGAATTCGCAGAAGCT
GCCACCATGGTTGCGCTTTCGCTGAAGATTAGCATTGGGAATGTGGTGAAGACGATGCAATTTGAGCCAT
CTACCATGGTGTACGACGCCTGCCGCATGATTCGTGAGCGGATCCCAGAGGCCCTGGCTGGCCCTCCCAA
CGACTTTGGGCTCTTTCTGTCAGATGATGACCCCAAAAAAGGCATCTGGCTAGAGGCTGGGAAAGCTTTG
GACTACTACATGCTCCGAAATGGGGACACCATGGAGTACAGAAAAAAGCAGAGACCCCTGAAGATCCGGA
TGTTAGACGGAACGGTGAAGACTATCATGGTGGATGACTCCAAGACCGTCACAGACATGCTCATGACCAT
TTGTGCCCGAATTGGTATCACCAACCATGATGAGTATTCACTGGTTCGAGAGCTGATGGAAGAAAAGAAA
GATGAGGGGACAGGGACCCTGAGAAAAGACAAGACCCTACTGCGAGATGAAAAGAAGATGGAGAAGCTAA
AGCAGAAGTTGCACACAGACGATGAGTTGAACTGGCTGGACCATGGGCGGACACTGAGGGAACAGGGAGT
GGAAGAGCATGAGACGTTGCTGCTGCGGAGAAAGTTCTTCTACTCAGACCAGAATGTGGATTCCCGAGAC
CCTGTACAGCTGAACCTTCTCTATGTGCAGGCACGAGATGACATCCTGAATGGCTCCCATCCTGTCTCCT
TTGACAAGGCCTGTGAATTTGCAGGCTTCCAGTGCCAGATCCAGTTTGGACCTCACAATGAACAGAAGCA
CAAGGCTGGCTTCCTTGACCTGAAGGACTTCCTGCCCAAGGAGTATGTGAAGCAGAAGGGAGAGCGTAAG
ATCTTTCAGGCACACAAGAATTGTGGGCAGATGAGTGAAATTGAGGCCAAGGTACGCTACGTGAAGCTGG
CCCGTTCCCTCAAGACTTACGGTGTCTCCTTCTTCCTAGTCAAGGAAAAGATGAAGGGGAAGAATAAACT
GGTGCCCAGGCTGTTGGGCATCACTAAGGAGTGTGTGATGCGTGTGGATGAGAAGACCAAGGAGGTGATT
CAGGAATGGAGCCTCACCAACATCAAACGCTGGGCTGCCTCTCCCAAGAGCTTTACTCTGGACTTTGGAG
ACTATCAGGATGGCTACTACTCAGTACAGACGACAGAAGGCGAGCAGATCGCACAGCTCATTGCTGGCTA
CATAGATATCATCCTTAAGAAGAAAAAAAGCAAGGACCATTTTGGGCTGGAGGGAGATGAAGAGTCTACT
ATGTTGGAGGACTCAGTGTCTCCCAAAAAGTCAACAGTCCTTCAGTAAGTCGACGGTACCGCGGGCCCGG
GATCCACCGGATCTAGATAACTGATCATAATCAGCCATACCACATTTGTAGAGGTTTTACTTGCTTTAAA
AAACCTCCCACACCTCCCCCTGAACCTGAAACATAAAATGAATGCAATTGTTGTTGTTAACTTGTTTATT
GCAGCTTATAATGGTTACAAATAAAGCAATAGCATCACAAATTTCACAAATAAAGCATTTTTTTCACTGC
ATTCTAGTTGTGGTTTGTCCAAACTCATCAATGTATCTTAACGCGTAAATTGTAAGCGTTAATATTTTGT
TAAAATTCGCGTTAAATTTTTGTTAAATCAGCTCATTTTTTAACCAATAGGCCGAAATCGGCAAAATCCC
TTATAAATCAAAAGAATAGACCGAGATAGGGT
[37 nt withheld, positions 3043-3079]
AAAGAACGTGGACTCCAACGTCAAAGG
[49 nt withheld, positions 3107-3155]
T
[91 nt withheld, positions 3157-3247]
G
[124 nt withheld, positions 3249-3372]
CAGGTGGCACTTTTCGGGGAAATGTGCGCGGAACCCCTATTTGTTTATTTTTCTAAATACATTCAAATAT
GTATCCGCTCATGAGACAATAACCCTGATAAATGCTTCAATAATATTGAAAAAGGAAGAGTCCTGAGGCG
GAAAGAACCAGCTGTGGAATGTGTGTCAGTTAGGGTGTGGAAAGTCCCCAGGCTCCCCAGCAGGCAGAAG
TATGCAAAGCATGCATCTCAATTAGTCAGCAACCAGGTGTGGAAAGTCCCCAGGCTCCCCAGCAGGCAGA
AGTATGCAAAGCATGCATCTCAATTAGTCAGCAACCATAGTCCCGCCCCTAACTCCGCCCATCCCGCCCC
TAACTCCGCCCAGTTCCGCCCATTCTCCGCCCCATGGCTGACTAATTTTTTTTATTTATGCAGAGGCCGA
GGCCGCCTCGGCCTCTGAGCTATTCCAGAAGTAGTGAGGAGGCTTTTTTGGAGGCCTAGGCTTTTGCAAA
GATCGATCAAGAGACAGGATGAGGATCGTTTCGCATGATTGAACAAGATGGATTGCACGCAGGTTCTCCG
GCCGCTTGGGTGGAGAGGCTATTCGGCTATGACTGGGCACAACAGACAATCGGCTGCTCTGATGCCGCCG
TGTTCCGGCTGTCAGCGCAGGGGCGCCCGGTTCTTTTTGTCAAGACCGACCTGTCCGGTGCCCTGAATGA
ACTGCAAGACGAGGCAGCGCGGCTATCGTGGCTGGCCACGACGGGCGTTCCTTGCGCAGCTGTGCTCGAC
GTTGTCACTGAAGCGGGAAGGGACTGGCTGCTATTGGGCGAAGTGCCGGGGCAGGATCTCCTGTCATCTC
ACCTTGCTCCTGCCGAGAAAGTATCCATCATGGCTGATGCAATGCGGCGGCTGCATACGCTTGATCCGGC
TACCTGCCCATTCGACCACCAAGCGAAACATCGCATCGAGCGAGCACGTACTCGGATGGAAGCCGGTCTT
GTCGATCAGGATGATCTGGACGAAGAGCATCAGGGGCTCGCGCCAGCCGAACTGTTCGCCAGGCTCAAGG
CGAGCATGCCCGACGGCGAGGATCTCGTCGTGACCCATGGCGATGCCTGCTTGCCGAATATCATGGTGGA
AAATGGCCGCTTTTCTGGATTCATCGACTGTGGCCGGCTGGGTGTGGCGGACCGCTATCAGGACATAGCG
TTGGCTACCCGTGATATTGCTGAAGAGCTTGGCGGCGAATGGGCTGACCGCTTCCTCGTGCTTTACGGTA
TCGCCGCTCCCGATTCGCAGCGCATCGCCTTCTATCGCCTTCTTGACGAGTTCTTCTGAGCGGGACTCTG
GGGTTCGAAATGACCGACCAAGCGACGCCCAACCTGCCATCACGAGATTTCGATTCCACCGCCGCCTTCT
ATGAAAGGTTGGGCTTCGGAATCGTTTTCCGGGACGCCGGCTGGATGATCCTCCAGCGCGGGGATCTCAT
GCTGGAGTTCTTCGCCCACCCTAGGGGGAGGCTAACTGAAACACGGAAGGAGACAATACCGGAAGGAACC
CGCGCTATGACGGCAATAAAAAGACAGAATAAAACGCACGGTGTTGGGTCGTTTGTTCATAAACGCGGGG
TTCGGTCCCAGGGCTGGCACTCTGTCGATACCCCACCGAGACCCCATTGGGGCCAATACGCCCGCGTTTC
TTCCTTTTCCCCACCCCACCCCCCAAGTTCGGGTGAAGGCCCAGGGCTCGCAGCCAACGTCGGGGCGGCA
GGCCCTGCCATAGCCTCAGGTTACTCATATATACTTTAGATTGATTTAAAACTTCATTTTTAATTTAAAA
GGATCTAGGTGAAGATCCTTTTTGATAATCTCATGACCAAAATCCCTTAACGTGAGTTTTCGTTCCACTG
AGCGTCAGACCCCGTAGAAAAGATCAAAGGATCTTCTTGAGATCCTTTTTTTCTGCGCGTAATCTGCTGC
TTGCAAACAAAAAAACCACCGCTACCAGCGGTGGTTTGTTTGCCGGATCAAGAGCTACCAACTCTTTTTC
CGAAGGTAACTGGCTTCAGCAGAGCGCAGATACCAAATACTGTTCTTCTAGTGTAGCCGTAGTTAGGCCA
CCACTTCAAGAACTCTGTAGCACCGCCTACATACCTCGCTCTGCTAATCCTGTTACCAGTGGCTGCTGCC
AGTGGCGATAAGTCGTGTCTTACCGGGTTGGACTCAAGACGATAGTTACCGGATAAGGCGCAGCGGTCGG
GCTGAACGGGGGGTTCGTGCACACAGCCCAGCTTGGAGCGAACGACCTACACCGAACTGAGATACCTACA
GCGTGAGCTATGAGAAAGCGCCACGCTTCCCGAAGGGAGAAAGGCGGACAGGTATCCGGTAAGCGGCAGG
GTCGGAACAGGAGAGCGCACGAGGGAGCTTCCAGGGGGAAACGCCTGGTATCTTTATAGTCCTGTCGGGT
TTCGCCACCTCTGACTTGAGCGTCGATTTTTGTGATGCTCGTCAGGGGGGCGGAGCCTATGGAAAAACGC
CAGCAACGCGGCCTTTTTACGGTTCCTGGCCTTTTGCTGGCCTTTTGCTCACATGTTCTTTCCTGCGTTA
TCCCCTGATTCTGTGGATAACCGTATTACCGCCATGCATTAGTTATTAATAGTAATCAATTACGGGGTCA
TTAGTTCATAGCCCAT
Features (pLannotate 1.2.2; 17 found; start..end, strand, type, name):
     14..317     +  enhancer       CMV enhancer: human cytomegalovirus immediate early enhancer
    318..521     +  promoter       CMV promoter: human cytomegalovirus (CMV) immediate early promoter
    566..1282    +  CDS            mEmerald: mEmerald is a basic (constitutively fluorescent) green fluorescent protein published in 1998, derived from Aequorea victoria. It is reported to be a very rapidly-maturing monomer with moderate acid sensitivity.
   1283..1309    +  misc_feature   MCS (fragment): multiple cloning site
   1337..2635    +  CDS            Tln1 (fragment): TLN1_MOUSE - Also known as Tln. Experimental evidence at protein level: Swiss-Prot protein existence level 1. Probably involved in connections of major cytoskeletal structures to the plasma membrane. High molecular weight cytoskeletal protein concentrated at regions of cell-substratum contact and, in lymphocytes, at cell-cell contacts. From Mus musculus (Mouse).
   2638..2665    +  misc_feature   MCS (fragment): multiple cloning site
   2682..2766    +  CDS            large T antigen (fragment): large T antigen from SV40 (simian virus 40)
   2789..2910    +  polyA_signal   SV40 poly(A) signal: SV40 polyadenylation signal
   2944..3372    -  rep_origin     f1 ori (sequence partly withheld): f1 bacteriophage origin of replication; arrow indicates direction of (+) strand synthesis
   3399..3503    +  promoter       AmpR promoter: bla
   3505..3862    +  promoter       SV40 promoter: SV40 enhancer and early promoter
   3897..4691    +  CDS            NeoR/KanR: aminoglycoside phosphotransferase from Tn5; aph(3')-II (or nptII); confers resistance to neomycin, kanamycin, and G418 (Geneticin®)
   4712..4864    +  CDS            ble (fragment): BLE_KLEPN - Experimental evidence at protein level: Swiss-Prot protein existence level 1. Binding protein with a strong affinity to the bleomycin family of antibiotics. Binds to CL990; an antimitotic-antibiotic compound. From Klebsiella pneumoniae.
   4923..4970    +  polyA_signal   HSV TK poly(A) signal: herpes simplex virus thymidine kinase polyadenylation signal (Cole and Stacy, 1985)
   5061..5077    -  polyA_signal   bGH poly(A) signal (fragment): bovine growth hormone polyadenylation signal
   5299..5887    +  rep_origin     ori: high-copy-number ColE1/pMB1/pBR322/pUC origin of replication
   6002..6048    +  enhancer       CMV enhancer (fragment): human cytomegalovirus immediate early enhancer
