[The description below was written by a language model from this plasmid's Addgene catalogue record and pLannotate feature annotations shown in this document.]
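Description:
mEmerald Talin-H-18 is a mammalian expression plasmid built on a C1-type fluorescent protein cloning vector, in which the green fluorescent protein mEmerald sits upstream of the cloning site so that it is fused to the N terminus of the inserted protein. The insert is the head domain of mouse talin (Tln1), annotated in the 6,048 nt sequence as a roughly 1.3 kb fragment of the Tln1 coding sequence with no recorded mutations. It is separated from mEmerald by a short stretch of residual multiple cloning site and additional linker sequence; the "18" in the name probably refers to the linker length, though the record does not say so. Expression is driven by the human cytomegalovirus immediate early enhancer and promoter and terminated by the SV40 polyadenylation signal.

The plasmid replicates in E. coli from a high-copy ColE1/pUC-type origin and also carries an f1 phage origin. A single NeoR/KanR (Tn5 aminoglycoside phosphotransferase) gene serves both hosts. The bacterial bla promoter drives it for kanamycin selection in bacteria, and the SV40 enhancer/early promoter drives it for G418 selection of transfected mammalian cells, with the HSV TK polyadenylation signal downstream. The short large T antigen, ble and bGH poly(A) fragments flagged by the annotation appear to be backbone remnants rather than functional elements, and the CMV enhancer fragment at the end of the record is simply the enhancer continuing across the circular junction.

The stated purpose is localization imaging. The fusion labels the talin head domain in live or fixed mammalian cells, with mEmerald excitation at 487 nm and emission at 509 nm. Full-length talin concentrates at cell-substratum contacts and links the cytoskeleton to the plasma membrane.
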