Addgene plasmid #62750: mEmerald Talin-H-18
Purpose: Localization: Talin Head Domain, H, Excitation:487, Emission:509
Depositing lab: Michael Davidson. Depositing organization: Florida State University, Tallahassee.
Backbone
  Vector backbone: C1 Cloning Vector
  Vector type: Mammalian Expression
  Selectable markers: Neomycin (select with G418)
Growth in bacteria
  Bacterial resistance: Kanamycin, 50 μg/mL
  Growth temperature: 37°C
  Growth strain: DH5alpha
  Copy number: High Copy
Gene/Insert
  Gene/Insert name: Talin (alt name: Talin Head Domain)
  Species: M. musculus (mouse)
  Mutation: none
  Promoter: CMV
  Tag / fusion protein: mEmerald (N terminal on backbone)
  Cloning method: Unknown
  Sequencing primers: 5′ CMV-F; 3′ SV40pA-R
Terms and licenses: Academic/Nonprofit Terms; Industry Terms
How to cite: mEmerald Talin-H-18 was a gift from Michael Davidson (Addgene plasmid # 62750 ; http://n2t.net/addgene:62750 ; RRID:Addgene_62750)
